Addgene plasmid #22945: pLenti6/V5-p53_wt p53
Purpose: 3rd generation lentiviral vector encoding human p53 with a C-terminal V5 tag
Depositing lab: Bernard Futscher. Depositing organization: University of Arizona. Publication: Different mutant/wild-type p53 combinations cause a spectrum of increased invasive potential in nonmalignant immortalized human mammary epithelial cells. Junk DJ, Vrba L, Watts GS, Oshiro MM, Martinez JD, Futscher BW. Neoplasia. 2008 May . 10(5):450-61. PubMed 18472962.
Backbone
  Vector backbone: pLenti6/V5-D-TOPO
  Backbone manufacturer: Invitrogen
  Backbone size w/o insert (bp): 6963
  Vector type: Mammalian Expression, Lentiviral
  Selectable markers: Blasticidin
Growth in bacteria
  Bacterial resistance: Ampicillin, 100 μg/mL
  Growth temperature: 37°C
  Growth strain: Stbl3
  Copy number: Unknown
Gene/Insert
  Gene/Insert name: tumor protein 53 (alt name: TP53)
  Species: H. sapiens (human)
  Insert size (bp): 1179
  Entrez Gene: TP53 (a.k.a. BCC7, BMFS5, LFS1, P53, TRP53)
  Tag / fusion protein: V5 (C terminal on backbone)
  Cloning method: TOPO Cloning
  Sequencing primers: 5′ CMV-F; 3′ pBABE-3
Terms and licenses: Academic/Nonprofit Terms; Industry Terms: Not Available to Industry
How to cite: pLenti6/V5-p53_wt p53 was a gift from Bernard Futscher (Addgene plasmid # 22945 ; http://n2t.net/addgene:22945 ; RRID:Addgene_22945)
