[The description below was written by a language model from this plasmid's Addgene catalogue record, the feature table of its GenBank file and pLannotate feature annotations shown in this document.]
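Description:
pLenti6/V5-p53_wt p53 is a third-generation, self-inactivating HIV-1-based lentiviral expression vector built on the commercial pLenti6/V5-D-TOPO backbone and carrying wild-type human TP53 (1,179 bp coding sequence) inserted by directional TOPO cloning. In bacteria it is maintained through a high-copy ColE1/pUC-type origin and selected with ampicillin via the β-lactamase gene. An f1 origin and remnants of a lac/pBluescript-type cloning region (lac promoter and operator, lacZα and lacI fragments, T3 and T7 promoters) are also annotated in the backbone. The full 8,142-nt sequence record is the source of the feature table. The separate GenBank record covers only an 884-bp portion and has no annotated features.

The viral genome is transcribed in packaging cells from a chimeric RSV promoter fused to a truncated 5' LTR, which makes genomic RNA production independent of Tat. This is followed by the Ψ packaging signal with a gag fragment and by the Rev response element for Rev-dependent nuclear export. The 3' LTR carries the ΔU3 deletion, so the integrated provirus lacks LTR promoter activity and expression depends on internal promoters. An SV40 polyadenylation signal and SV40 origin lie downstream of it. Within the transfer cassette, the CMV immediate-early enhancer/promoter drives p53 fused at its C terminus to a backbone-encoded V5 epitope, allowing the exogenous protein to be detected separately from endogenous p53. A second unit places the blasticidin S deaminase gene under tandem SV40 and EM7 promoters, giving blasticidin selection of transduced mammalian cells. The construct is suited to stable p53 expression by transduction, and the associated publication concerns mutant/wild-type p53 combinations and invasive potential in immortalized human mammary epithelial cells.
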