Features (pLannotate 1.2.2; 29 found; start..end, strand, type, name):
     55..76      +  protein_bind   CAP binding site: CAP binding activates transcription in the presence of cAMP. E. coli catabolite activator protein
     91..121     +  promoter       lac promoter: promoter for the E. coli lac operon
    129..145     +  protein_bind   lac operator: The lac repressor binds to the lac operator to inhibit transcription in E. coli. This inhibition can be relieved by adding lactose or isopropyl-β-D-thiogalactopyranoside (IPTG). lac repressor encoded by lacI
    190..208     +  promoter       T3 promoter: promoter for bacteriophage T3 RNA polymerase
    236..462     +  promoter       RSV promoter: Rous sarcoma virus enhancer/promoter
    463..643     +  LTR            5' LTR (truncated): truncated 5' long terminal repeat (LTR) from HIV-1
    690..815     +  misc_feature   HIV-1 Ψ: packaging signal of human immunodeficiency virus type 1
    799..1162    +  CDS            HIV-1 gag (fragment): gag protein from human immunodeficiency virus 1; gag
   1308..1541    +  misc_feature   RRE: The Rev response element (RRE) of HIV-1 allows for Rev-dependent mRNA export from the nucleus to the cytoplasm.
   1918..2018    +  CDS            Rev (fragment): human immunodeficiency virus 1 (HIV-1) Rev protein; rev; enhances nuclear export of unspliced and incompletely spliced viral mRNAs
   2019..2039    -  misc_feature   MCS (fragment): pBluescript multiple cloning site
   2049..2352    +  enhancer       CMV enhancer: human cytomegalovirus immediate early enhancer
   2353..2556    +  promoter       CMV promoter: human cytomegalovirus (CMV) immediate early promoter
   2673..3851    +  CDS            p53 (sequence withheld): human tumor suppressor protein that is often mutated in cancers; Homo sapiens TP53; responds to cellular stresses to regulate the expression of target genes
   3885..3926    +  CDS            V5 tag: epitope tag from simian virus 5
   3968..4297    +  promoter       SV40 promoter: SV40 enhancer and early promoter
   4345..4392    +  promoter       EM7 promoter: synthetic bacterial promoter&nbsp
   4411..4809    +  CDS            BSD: blasticidin S deaminase; Aspergillus terreus BSD; confers resistance to blasticidin
   4826..4894    +  CDS            nef (fragment): NEF_HV1Z2 - Experimental evidence at protein level: Swiss-Prot protein existence level 1. Extracellular Nef protein targets CD4(+) T-lymphocytes for apoptosis by interacting with CXCR4 surface receptors. From Human immunodeficiency virus type 1 group M subtype D (isolate Z2/CDC-Z34) (HIV-1).
   4896..5129    +  LTR            3' LTR (ΔU3): self-inactivating 3' long terminal repeat (LTR) from HIV-1
   5201..5322    +  polyA_signal   SV40 poly(A) signal: SV40 polyadenylation signal
   5362..5497    +  rep_origin     SV40 ori: SV40 origin of replication
   5518..5536    -  promoter       T7 promoter: promoter for bacteriophage T7 RNA polymerase
   5544..5699    +  CDS            lacZα (fragment): LacZα fragment of β-galactosidase; lacZ fragment
   5704..6132    +  rep_origin     f1 ori (sequence partly withheld): f1 bacteriophage origin of replication; arrow indicates direction of (+) strand synthesis
   6185..6289    +  promoter       AmpR promoter: bla
   6290..7150    +  CDS            AmpR: β-lactamase; bla; confers resistance to ampicillin, carbenicillin, and related antibiotics
   7321..7909    +  rep_origin     ori: high-copy-number ColE1/pMB1/pBR322/pUC origin of replication
   8092..42      +  CDS            lacI (fragment) (across the origin): lac repressor; lacI; The lac repressor binds to the lac operator to inhibit transcription in E. coli. This inhibition can be relieved by adding lactose or isopropyl-β-D-thiogalactopyranoside (IPTG).
>Addgene plasmid #22945 | pLenti6/V5-p53_wt p53 | addgene full sequence | sequence record 224741 | Addgene NGS Result
CAGCTGGCACGACAGGTTTCCCGACTGGAAAGCGGGCAGTGAGCGCAACGCAATTAATGTGAGTTAGCTC
ACTCATTAGGCACCCCAGGCTTTACACTTTATGCTTCCGGCTCGTATGTTGTGTGGAATTGTGAGCGGAT
AACAATTTCACACAGGAAACAGCTATGACCATGATTACGCCAAGCGCGCAATTAACCCTCACTAAAGGGA
ACAAAAGCTGGAGCTGCAAGCTTAATGTAGTCTTATGCAATACTCTTGTAGTCTTGCAACATGGTAACGA
TGAGTTAGCAACATGCCTTACAAGGAGAGAAAAAGCACCGTGCATGCCGATTGGTGGAAGTAAGGTGGTA
CGATCGTGCCTTATTAGGAAGGCAACAGACGGGTCTGACATGGATTGGACGAACCACTGAATTGCCGCAT
TGCAGAGATATTGTATTTAAGTGCCTAGCTCGATACATAAACGGGTCTCTCTGGTTAGACCAGATCTGAG
CCTGGGAGCTCTCTGGCTAACTAGGGAACCCACTGCTTAAGCCTCAATAAAGCTTGCCTTGAGTGCTTCA
AGTAGTGTGTGCCCGTCTGTTGTGTGACTCTGGTAACTAGAGATCCCTCAGACCCTTTTAGTCAGTGTGG
AAAATCTCTAGCAGTGGCGCCCGAACAGGGACTTGAAAGCGAAAGGGAAACCAGAGGAGCTCTCTCGACG
CAGGACTCGGCTTGCTGAAGCGCGCACGGCAAGAGGCGAGGGGCGGCGACTGGTGAGTACGCCAAAAATT
TTGACTAGCGGAGGCTAGAAGGAGAGAGATGGGTGCGAGAGCGTCAGTATTAAGCGGGGGAGAATTAGAT
CGCGATGGGAAAAAATTCGGTTAAGGCCAGGGGGAAAGAAAAAATATAAATTAAAACATATAGTATGGGC
AAGCAGGGAGCTAGAACGATTCGCAGTTAATCCTGGCCTGTTAGAAACATCAGAAGGCTGTAGACAAATA
CTGGGACAGCTACAACCATCCCTTCAGACAGGATCAGAAGAACTTAGATCATTATATAATACAGTAGCAA
CCCTCTATTGTGTGCATCAAAGGATAGAGATAAAAGACACCAAGGAAGCTTTAGACAAGATAGAGGAAGA
GCAAAACAAAAGTAAGACCACCGCACAGCAAGCGGCCGCTGATCTTCAGACCTGGAGGAGGAGATATGAG
GGACAATTGGAGAAGTGAATTATATAAATATAAAGTAGTAAAAATTGAACCATTAGGAGTAGCACCCACC
AAGGCAAAGAGAAGAGTGGTGCAGAGAGAAAAAAGAGCAGTGGGAATAGGAGCTTTGTTCCTTGGGTTCT
TGGGAGCAGCAGGAAGCACTATGGGCGCAGCGTCAATGACGCTGACGGTACAGGCCAGACAATTATTGTC
TGGTATAGTGCAGCAGCAGAACAATTTGCTGAGGGCTATTGAGGCGCAACAGCATCTGTTGCAACTCACA
GTCTGGGGCATCAAGCAGCTCCAGGCAAGAATCCTGGCTGTGGAAAGATACCTAAAGGATCAACAGCTCC
TGGGGATTTGGGGTTGCTCTGGAAAACTCATTTGCACCACTGCTGTGCCTTGGAATGCTAGTTGGAGTAA
TAAATCTCTGGAACAGATTTGGAATCACACGACCTGGATGGAGTGGGACAGAGAAATTAACAATTACACA
AGCTTAATACACTCCTTAATTGAAGAATCGCAAAACCAGCAAGAAAAGAATGAACAAGAATTATTGGAAT
TAGATAAATGGGCAAGTTTGTGGAATTGGTTTAACATAACAAATTGGCTGTGGTATATAAAATTATTCAT
AATGATAGTAGGAGGCTTGGTAGGTTTAAGAATAGTTTTTGCTGTACTTTCTATAGTGAATAGAGTTAGG
CAGGGATATTCACCATTATCGTTTCAGACCCACCTCCCAACCCCGAGGGGACCCGACAGGCCCGAAGGAA
TAGAAGAAGAAGGTGGAGAGAGAGACAGAGACAGATCCATTCGATTAGTGAACGGATCTCGACGGTATCG
ATAAGCTTGGGAGTTCCGCGTTACATAACTTACGGTAAATGGCCCGCCTGGCTGACCGCCCAACGACCCC
CGCCCATTGACGTCAATAATGACGTATGTTCCCATAGTAACGCCAATAGGGACTTTCCATTGACGTCAAT
GGGTGGAGTATTTACGGTAAACTGCCCACTTGGCAGTACATCAAGTGTATCATATGCCAAGTACGCCCCC
TATTGACGTCAATGACGGTAAATGGCCCGCCTGGCATTATGCCCAGTACATGACCTTATGGGACTTTCCT
ACTTGGCAGTACATCTACGTATTAGTCATCGCTATTACCATGGTGATGCGGTTTTGGCAGTACATCAATG
GGCGTGGATAGCGGTTTGACTCACGGGGATTTCCAAGTCTCCACCCCATTGACGTCAATGGGAGTTTGTT
TTGGCACCAAAATCAACGGGACTTTCCAAAATGTCGTAACAACTCCGCCCCATTGACGCAAATGGGCGGT
AGGCGTGTACGGTGGGAGGTCTATATAAGCAGAGCTCGTTTAGTGAACCGTCAGATCGCCTGGAGACGCC
ATCCACGCTGTTTTGACCTCCATAGAAGACACCGACTCTAGAGGATCCACTAGTCCAGTGTGGTGGAATT
GATCCCTTCACC
[1179 nt withheld, positions 2673-3851]
AAGGGCTCGAGTCTAGAGGGCCCGCGGTTCGAAGGTAAGCCTATCCCTAACCCTCTCCTCGGTCTCGATT
CTACGCGTACCGGTTAGTAATGAGTTTGGAATTAATTCTGTGGAATGTGTGTCAGTTAGGGTGTGGAAAG
TCCCCAGGCTCCCCAGCAGGCAGAAGTATGCAAAGCATGCATCTCAATTAGTCAGCAACCAGGTGTGGAA
AGTCCCCAGGCTCCCCAGCAGGCAGAAGTATGCAAAGCATGCATCTCAATTAGTCAGCAACCATAGTCCC
GCCCCTAACTCCGCCCATCCCGCCCCTAACTCCGCCCAGTTCCGCCCATTCTCCGCCCCATGGCTGACTA
ATTTTTTTTATTTATGCAGAGGCCGAGGCCGCCTCTGCCTCTGAGCTATTCCAGAAGTAGTGAGGAGGCT
TTTTTGGAGGCCTAGGCTTTTGCAAAAAGCTCCCGGGAGCTTGTATATCCATTTTCGGATCTGATCAGCA
CGTGTTGACAATTAATCATCGGCATAGTATATCGGCATAGTATAATACGACAAGGTGAGGAACTAAACCA
TGGCCAAGCCTTTGTCTCAAGAAGAATCCACCCTCATTGAAAGAGCAACGGCTACAATCAACAGCATCCC
CATCTCTGAAGACTACAGCGTCGCCAGCGCAGCTCTCTCTAGCGACGGCCGCATCTTCACTGGTGTCAAT
GTATATCATTTTACTGGGGGACCTTGTGCAGAACTCGTGGTGCTGGGCACTGCTGCTGCTGCGGCAGCTG
GCAACCTGACTTGTATCGTCGCGATCGGAAATGAGAACAGGGGCATCTTGAGCCCCTGCGGACGGTGCCG
ACAGGTGCTTCTCGATCTGCATCCTGGGATCAAAGCCATAGTGAAGGACAGTGATGGACAGCCGACGGCA
GTTGGGATTCGTGAATTGCTGCCCTCTGGTTATGTGTGGGAGGGCTAAGCACAATTCGAGCTCGGTACCT
TTAAGACCAATGACTTACAAGGCAGCTGTAGATCTTAGCCACTTTTTAAAAGAAAAGGGGGGACTGGAAG
GGCTAATTCACTCCCAACGAAGACAAGATCTGCTTTTTGCTTGTACTGGGTCTCTCTGGTTAGACCAGAT
CTGAGCCTGGGAGCTCTCTGGCTAACTAGGGAACCCACTGCTTAAGCCTCAATAAAGCTTGCCTTGAGTG
CTTCAAGTAGTGTGTGCCCGTCTGTTGTGTGACTCTGGTAACTAGAGATCCCTCAGACCCTTTTAGTCAG
TGTGGAAAATCTCTAGCAGTAGTAGTTCATGTCATCTTATTATTCAGTATTTATAACTTGCAAAGAAATG
AATATCAGAGAGTGAGAGGAACTTGTTTATTGCAGCTTATAATGGTTACAAATAAAGCAATAGCATCACA
AATTTCACAAATAAAGCATTTTTTTCACTGCATTCTAGTTGTGGTTTGTCCAAACTCATCAATGTATCTT
ATCATGTCTGGCTCTAGCTATCCCGCCCCTAACTCCGCCCATCCCGCCCCTAACTCCGCCCAGTTCCGCC
CATTCTCCGCCCCATGGCTGACTAATTTTTTTTATTTATGCAGAGGCCGAGGCCGCCTCGGCCTCTGAGC
TATTCCAGAAGTAGTGAGGAGGCTTTTTTGGAGGCCTAGGGACGTACCCAATTCGCCCTATAGTGAGTCG
TATTACGCGCGCTCACTGGCCGTCGTTTTACAACGTCGTGACTGGGAAAACCCTGGCGTTACCCAACTTA
ATCGCCTTGCAGCACATCCCCCTTTCGCCAGCTGGCGTAATAGCGAAGAGGCCCGCACCGATCGCCCTTC
CCAACAGTTGCGCAGCCTGAATGGCGAATGGG
[124 nt withheld, positions 5704-5827]
C
[91 nt withheld, positions 5829-5919]
A
[49 nt withheld, positions 5921-5969]
CCTTTGACGTTGGAGTCCACGTTCTTT
[37 nt withheld, positions 5997-6033]
ACCCTATCTCGGTCTATTCTTTTGATTTATAAGGGATTTTGCCGATTTCGGCCTATTGGTTAAAAAATGA
GCTGATTTAACAAAAATTTAACGCGAATTTTAACAAAATATTAACGCTTACAATTTAGGTGGCACTTTTC
GGGGAAATGTGCGCGGAACCCCTATTTGTTTATTTTTCTAAATACATTCAAATATGTATCCGCTCATGAG
ACAATAACCCTGATAAATGCTTCAATAATATTGAAAAAGGAAGAGTATGAGTATTCAACATTTCCGTGTC
GCCCTTATTCCCTTTTTTGCGGCATTTTGCCTTCCTGTTTTTGCTCACCCAGAAACGCTGGTGAAAGTAA
AAGATGCTGAAGATCAGTTGGGTGCACGAGTGGGTTACATCGAACTGGATCTCAACAGCGGTAAGATCCT
TGAGAGTTTTCGCCCCGAAGAACGTTTTCCAATGATGAGCACTTTTAAAGTTCTGCTATGTGGCGCGGTA
TTATCCCGTATTGACGCCGGGCAAGAGCAACTCGGTCGCCGCATACACTATTCTCAGAATGACTTGGTTG
AGTACTCACCAGTCACAGAAAAGCATCTTACGGATGGCATGACAGTAAGAGAATTATGCAGTGCTGCCAT
AACCATGAGTGATAACACTGCGGCCAACTTACTTCTGACAACGATCGGAGGACCGAAGGAGCTAACCGCT
TTTTTGCACAACATGGGGGATCATGTAACTCGCCTTGATCGTTGGGAACCGGAGCTGAATGAAGCCATAC
CAAACGACGAGCGTGACACCACGATGCCTGTAGCAATGGCAACAACGTTGCGCAAACTATTAACTGGCGA
ACTACTTACTCTAGCTTCCCGGCAACAATTAATAGACTGGATGGAGGCGGATAAAGTTGCAGGACCACTT
CTGCGCTCGGCCCTTCCGGCTGGCTGGTTTATTGCTGATAAATCTGGAGCCGGTGAGCGTGGGTCTCGCG
GTATCATTGCAGCACTGGGGCCAGATGGTAAGCCCTCCCGTATCGTAGTTATCTACACGACGGGGAGTCA
GGCAACTATGGATGAACGAAATAGACAGATCGCTGAGATAGGTGCCTCACTGATTAAGCATTGGTAACTG
TCAGACCAAGTTTACTCATATATACTTTAGATTGATTTAAAACTTCATTTTTAATTTAAAAGGATCTAGG
TGAAGATCCTTTTTGATAATCTCATGACCAAAATCCCTTAACGTGAGTTTTCGTTCCACTGAGCGTCAGA
CCCCGTAGAAAAGATCAAAGGATCTTCTTGAGATCCTTTTTTTCTGCGCGTAATCTGCTGCTTGCAAACA
AAAAAACCACCGCTACCAGCGGTGGTTTGTTTGCCGGATCAAGAGCTACCAACTCTTTTTCCGAAGGTAA
CTGGCTTCAGCAGAGCGCAGATACCAAATACTGTTCTTCTAGTGTAGCCGTAGTTAGGCCACCACTTCAA
GAACTCTGTAGCACCGCCTACATACCTCGCTCTGCTAATCCTGTTACCAGTGGCTGCTGCCAGTGGCGAT
AAGTCGTGTCTTACCGGGTTGGACTCAAGACGATAGTTACCGGATAAGGCGCAGCGGTCGGGCTGAACGG
GGGGTTCGTGCACACAGCCCAGCTTGGAGCGAACGACCTACACCGAACTGAGATACCTACAGCGTGAGCT
ATGAGAAAGCGCCACGCTTCCCGAAGGGAGAAAGGCGGACAGGTATCCGGTAAGCGGCAGGGTCGGAACA
GGAGAGCGCACGAGGGAGCTTCCAGGGGGAAACGCCTGGTATCTTTATAGTCCTGTCGGGTTTCGCCACC
TCTGACTTGAGCGTCGATTTTTGTGATGCTCGTCAGGGGGGCGGAGCCTATGGAAAAACGCCAGCAACGC
GGCCTTTTTACGGTTCCTGGCCTTTTGCTGGCCTTTTGCTCACATGTTCTTTCCTGCGTTATCCCCTGAT
TCTGTGGATAACCGTATTACCGCCTTTGAGTGAGCTGATACCGCTCGCCGCAGCCGAACGACCGAGCGCA
GCGAGTCAGTGAGCGAGGAAGCGGAAGAGCGCCCAATACGCAAACCGCCTCTCCCCGCGCGTTGGCCGAT
TCATTAATG
