LOCUS       Exported 884 bp ds-DNA linear SYN 17-MAY-2021
DEFINITION  3rd generation lentiviral vector encoding human p53 with a
            C-terminal V5 tag.
ACCESSION   .
VERSION     .
KEYWORDS    pLenti6/V5-p53_wt p53
SOURCE      synthetic DNA construct
  ORGANISM  synthetic DNA construct
REFERENCE   1 (bases 1 to 884)
  AUTHORS   Junk DJ, Vrba L, Watts GS, Oshiro MM, Martinez JD, Futscher BW
  TITLE     Different mutant/wild-type p53 combinations cause a spectrum of
            increased invasive potential in nonmalignant immortalized human
            mammary epithelial cells.
  JOURNAL   Neoplasia. 2008 May . 10(5):450-61.
  PUBMED    18472962
REFERENCE   2 (bases 1 to 884)
  AUTHORS   .
  TITLE     Direct Submission
  JOURNAL   Exported May 17, 2021 from SnapGene Server 1.1.58
            http://www.snapgene.com
FEATURES             Location/Qualifiers
     source          1..884
                     /organism="synthetic DNA construct"
                     /mol_type="other DNA"
ORIGIN
        1 ttagtgaacc gtcagatcgc ctggagacgc catccacgct gttttgacct ccatagaaga
       61 caccgactct agaggatcca ctagtccagt gtggtggaat tgatcccttc accnnnnnnn
      121 nnnnnnnnnn nnnnnnnnnn nnnnnnnnnn nnnnnnnnnn nnnnnnnnnn nnnnnnnnnn
      181 nnnnnnnnnn nnnnnnnnnn nnnnnnnnnn nnnnnnnnnn nnnnnnnnnn nnnnnnnnnn
      241 nnnnnnnnnn nnnnnnnnnn nnnnnnnnnn nnnnnnnnnn nnnnnnnnnn nnnnnnnnnn
      301 nnnnnnnnnn nnnnnnnnnn nnnnnnnnnn nnnnnnnnnn nnnnnnnnnn nnnnnnnnnn
      361 nnnnnnnnnn nnnnnnnnnn nnnnnnnnnn nnnnnnnnnn nnnnnnnnnn nnnnnnnnnn
      421 nnnnnnnnnn nnnnnnnnnn nnnnnnnnnn nnnnnnnnnn nnnnnnnnnn nnnnnnnnnn
      481 nnnnnnnnnn nnnnnnnnnn nnnnnnnnnn nnnnnnnnnn nnnnnnnnnn nnnnnnnnnn
      541 nnnnnnnnnn nnnnnnnnnn nnnnnnnnnn nnnnnnnnnn nnnnnnnnnn nnnnnnnnnn
      601 nnnnnnnnnn nnnnnnnnnn nnnnnnnnnn nnnnnnnnnn nnnnnnnnnn nnnnnnnnnn
      661 nnnnnnnnnn nnnnnnnnnn nnnnnnnnnn nnnnnnnnnn nnnnnnnnnn nnnnnnnnnn
      721 nnnnnnnnnn nnnnnnnnnn nnnnnnnnnn nnnnnnnnnn nnnnnnnnnn nnnnnnnnnn
      781 nnnnnnnnnn nnnnnnnnnn nnnnnnnnnn nnnnnnnnnn nnnnnnnnnn nnnnnnnnnn
      841 nnnnnnnnnn nnnnnnnnnn nnnnnnnnnn nnnnnnnnnn nnnn
//
