>Addgene plasmid #22945 | pLenti6/V5-p53_wt p53 | depositor partial sequence | sequence record 10518 | Author sequence
NNNNNCGGNGGGNCANTAGCAGAGCTGGTTAGTGAACCGTCAGATCGCCTGGAGACGCCATCCACGCTGT
TTTGACCTCCATAGAAGACACCGACTCTAGAGGATCCACTAGTCCAGTGTGGTGGAATTGATCCCTTCAC
C
[1179 nt withheld, positions 142-1320]
AAGGGCTCGAGTCTAGAGGGCNCGCNTGAATC
