>Addgene plasmid #22945 | pLenti6/V5-p53_wt p53 | addgene partial sequence | sequence record 147475 | pBabe3 5'-ACCCTAACTGACACACATTCC-3'
GGTACGCGTAGAATCGAGACCGAGGAGAGGGTTAGGGATAGGCTTACCTTCGAACCGCGGGCCCTCTAGA
CTCGAGCCCTT
[780 nt withheld, positions 82-861]
